>Addgene plasmid #34317 | KHBD00164 | depositor partial sequence | sequence record 40884 | KHBD00164 sequence 1347 bps
ATGCTGAACATGGAGTCGCCGCAGATGTACGCCGATGCCGTTCAGACATTGGCCCAGCTGGACCTCAAGA
AGGAGCCTCCCCTGCAGCAGGCCACCATTGGCCAGATCACACTGACGGCCATGTCCACGGCGCAGCAGCA
GCAGCAACAACAGCAGCAGCAACAGCAGCAGCAACAGCAGCAGCAACAACAGCAGCAGCAGCAACCCCAG
CAGCAGACTACCGATGCGAACAACAACACGTCGCAGGACGCGGCACTCCTGGTCAAGCAGCACGCCATGC
ACCAGATGCAACAGGTCGCCGCATTGGGCAGCAACAACAACCTGCTGCAGAAGCAGATGCTGCAGCAGTA
CTCCACTCAGACGGACCTGGACGAGCTGACCACCCAGGAGATCACGCTCGACCTGCAGCACCTGATAGAC
GACCAGTTCAGGGACACGGAAACGCTGGGCATCTTCAGCGACATGGTGACCAGTCCGGGCGGACTCTCGG
CCACCCTGCCGCCGAGCGGAATGGTCTCGGCGGCGGCGAAGGTCCTGCAGCAGCAGACCCTGCGGAACCA
GCACGGCTACGGGGGCAGGGGAGGCGGTGGCGGAGCAGGAGGCGCCCTGGCCTACATGCCGCAGCCCGTG
CACGCCACCTACAACAATTCCAGCGACGAGAACAGCTCCGTGGGCTCCGACTCCAGCACGATCAAGGAGG
AGCCCATCGACCCCGAGTACAGGCGGCACCTGCAGGAGGCGGCTAGCCAGCAGGCCGCCTTCATGGGCAA
TGGAGCAGGCCTGTACAACGGCTACGGATCGGGGGCGAATGGCTTGACCGGGGGCGGAAACCCACTCAAC
GGAGGCAACACCACGCCCAGCAGCAACGGGAGCAACGGCAGCACGGGCAGCAGCAACGGCAGCCAGTTCA
CCAACCTGACGACGGCCAACGTCCTGGCGCACCACAACCTGCCCCACCTGGCGGCCGCAGCAGGAGCACA
CAATCTGCTCAAGCAGCACAGCAAGCTGCACGCGCAGCAGCAGCATCAGCAGCACCAGCAACAGCAGCAG
CACCGCAAGCACAGCAACAAGCATGTGGACAAGGGCACGGATGAGTACCGCAGGCGGCGGGAGCGGAACA
ACATAGCGGTGCGCAAGAGCCGGGAGAAGGCTAAGGTGCGCTCCCGCGAGGTGGAGGAGCGCGTGAAGAG
CCTGCTCAAGGAGAAGGACGCCCTCATTCGGCAGCTTGGTGAGATGACCAACGAGCTGCAGCTACACAAG
CAGATCTACATGCAGCTAATGAACCACGCCAATCCCGAAGTGAGCCGCGTCTGCCGCAGCTTCCTCAACA
CCAACGAACACTCGCTG
