>Addgene plasmid #34317 | KHBD00164 | addgene partial sequence | sequence record 41991 | M13-Rev 5'-CAGGAAACAGCTATGACC-3'
TTTATTTTGACTGATAGTGACCTGTTCGTTGCAACAAATTGATAAGCAATGCTTTCTTATAATGCCAACT
TTGTACAAGAAAGTTGGCAACAGCGAGTGTTCGTTGGTGTTGAGGAAGCTGCGGCAGACGCGGCTCACTT
CGGGATTGGCGTGGTTCATTAGCTGCATGTAGATCTGCTTGTGTAGCTGCAGCTCGTTGGTCATCTCACC
AAGCTGCCGAATGAGGGCGTCCTTCTCCTTGAGCAGGCTCTTCACGCGCTCCTCCACCTCGCGGGAGCGC
ACCTTAGCCTTCTCCCGGCTCTTGCGCACCGCTATGTTGTTCCGCTCCCGCCGCCTGCGGTACTCATCCG
TGCCCTTGTCCACATGCTTGTTGCTGTGCTTGCGGTGCTGCTGCTGTTGCTGGTGCTGCTGATGCTGCTG
CTGCGCGTGCAGCTTGCTGTGCTGCTTGAGCAGATTGTGTGCTCCTGCTGCGGCCGCCAGGTGGGGCAGG
TTGTGGTGCGCCAGGACGTTGGCCGTCGTCAGGTTGGTGAACTGGCTGCCGTTGCTGCTGCCCGTGCTGC
CGTTGCTCCCGTTGCTGCTGGGCGTGGTGTTGCCTCCGTTGAGTGGGTTTCCGCCCCCGGTCAAGCCATT
CGCCCCCGATCCGTAGCCGTTGTACAGGCCTGCTCCATTGCCCATGAAGGCGGCCTGCTGGCTAGCCGCC
TCCTGCAGGTGCCGCCTGTACTCGGGGTCGATGGGCTCCTCCTTGATCGTGCTGGA
