[The description below was written by a language model from this plasmid's Addgene catalogue record.]
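Description:
KHBD00164 is a Gateway entry-type clone built in the pDONR221 donor vector backbone (Invitrogen), carrying the open reading frame of the Drosophila melanogaster gene CG4354, better known as slbo (slow border cells), which encodes the fly C/EBP-family transcription factor. The insert is recorded as 1347 bp in a backbone of about 2.5 kb once the donor cassette has been replaced. The plasmid is maintained in E. coli as a high-copy plasmid under kanamycin selection. No feature table accompanies the record, so the exact positions of the origin, resistance gene and recombination sites are not documented here. In general, a BP recombination into pDONR221 yields an insert flanked by attL sites, and the M13 forward and reverse primer sites listed for sequencing lie on either side of the cloned ORF.

The vector carries no promoter intended to express the insert, and none is stated in the record. The clone serves as a shuttle from which the ORF can be moved by LR recombination into Gateway destination vectors of choice. The depositor notes that ORFs in this collection were cloned open-ended, without a stop codon, which allows in-frame C-terminal fusions to tags or functional domains supplied by the destination vector, while N-terminal fusions also remain possible. The associated publication describes automated protein–DNA interaction screening of Drosophila regulatory elements, which suggests this plasmid is one member of a fly transcription factor ORF collection made as a resource for such screens and suitable for other expression applications.
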