Addgene plasmid #34317: KHBD00164
Depositing lab: Bart Deplancke. Depositing organization: Swiss Federal Institute of Technology (EPFL). Publication: Automated protein-DNA interaction screening of Drosophila regulatory elements. Korneel Hens, Jean-Daniel Feuz, Alina Isakova, Antonina Lagovitina, Andreas Massouras, Julien Bryois, Patrick Callaerts, Susan E. Celniker, Bart Deplancke. Nat Methods. 2011 Oct 30;8(12):1065-70. 10.1038/nmeth.1763 PubMed 22037703.
Backbone
  Vector backbone: pDONR221
  Backbone manufacturer: Invitrogen
  Backbone size w/o insert (bp): 2536
  Vector type: Gateway Donor Vector
Growth in bacteria
  Bacterial resistance: Kanamycin, 50 μg/mL
  Growth temperature: 37°C
  Growth strain: DH5alpha
  Copy number: High Copy
Gene/Insert
  Gene/Insert name: CG4354 (alt names: FBgn0005638; slbo; slow border cells)
  Species: D. melanogaster (fly)
  Insert size (bp): 1347
  Entrez Gene: slbo (a.k.a. Dmel_CG4354, C/EBP, CG4354, DC/EBP, DM8, Dm-c/EBP, DmC/EBP, Dmel\CG4354, SLBO, Slbo, fs(2)7, fs(2)8, fs(2)ry7, fs(2)ry8, slobo)
  Cloning method: Gateway Cloning
  Sequencing primers: 5′ M13F; 3′ M13R
Terms and licenses: Academic/Nonprofit Terms; Industry Terms: Not Available to Industry
Depositor comments: Please note that the ORFs in this collection were cloned open-ended (without a stop codon).
How to cite: KHBD00164 was a gift from Bart Deplancke (Addgene plasmid # 34317 ; http://n2t.net/addgene:34317 ; RRID:Addgene_34317)
